>Addgene plasmid #157414 | pD649-HAsp-LAG3-COMP5AP-AviTag-9xHis | addgene full sequence | sequence record 400992 | Addgene NGS Result
GGCATTGATTATTGACTAGTTATTAATAGTAATCAATTACGGGGTCATTAGTTCATAGCCCATATATGGA
GTTCCGCGTTACATAACTTACGGTAAATGGCCCGCCTGGCTGACCGCCCAACGACCCCCGCCCATTGACG
TCAATAATGACGTATGTTCCCATAGTAACGCCAATAGGGACTTTCCATTGACGTCAATGGGTGGAGTATT
TACGGTAAACTGCCCACTTGGCAGTACATCAAGTGTATCATATGCCAAGTACGCCCCCTATTGACGTCAA
TGACGGTAAATGGCCCGCCTGGCATTATGCCCAGTACATGACCTTATGGGACTTTCCTACTTGGCAGTAC
ATCTACGTATTAGTCATCGCTATTACCATGGTGATGCGGTTTTGGCAGTACATCAATGGGCGTGGATAGC
GGTTTGACTCACGGGGATTTCCAAGTCTCCACCCCATTGACGTCAATGGGAGTTTGTTTTGGCACCAAAA
TCAACGGGACTTTCCAAAATGTCGTAACAACTCCGCCCCATTGACGCAAATGGGCGGTAGGCGTGTACGG
TGGGAGGTCTATATAAGCAGAGCTCGTTTAGTGAACCGTCAGATCGCCTGGAGACGCCATCCACGCTGTT
TTGACCTCCATAGAAGACACCGGGACCGATCCAGCCTCCGCGGCCGGGAACGGTGCATTGGAACGCGGAT
TCCCCGTGCCAAGAGTGACGTAAGTACCGCCTATAGAGTCTATAGGCCCACCCCCTTGGCTTCGTTAGAA
CGCGGCTACAATTAATACATAACCTTATGTATCATACACATACGATTTAGGTGACACTATAGAATAACAT
CCACTTTGCCTTTCTCTCCACAGGTGTCCACTCCCAGGTCCAACTGCACCTCGGTTCTATCGAAAACGCG
CCTGCTAGCGCCACCATGAAGACCATCATTGCCCTGAGCTACATCTTCTGCCTGGTGTTCGCTGCGGCCG
CCGTTCCAGTTGTTTGGGCTCAAGAAGGTGCCCCTGCTCAGCTGCCTTGCAGCCCTACAATCCCACTGCA
GGATCTGAGCCTGCTTCGGAGAGCTGGCGTGACATGGCAGCACCAGCCTGATTCTGGACCTCCTGCTGCT
GCTCCTGGACATCCACTTGCTCCAGGACCTCATCCTGCCGCTCCTAGTTCTTGGGGCCCTAGACCTAGAC
GGTACACCGTGCTGTCTGTTGGACCTGGCGGACTGAGATCTGGCAGACTGCCTCTGCAACCCAGAGTGCA
GCTGGACGAAAGAGGCAGACAGAGGGGCGATTTCAGCCTGTGGCTTAGACCTGCCAGAAGGGCTGACGCC
GGCGAGTATAGAGCTGCCGTGCACCTGAGAGATAGAGCCCTGAGCTGCCGGCTGAGACTGAGACTGGGAC
AAGCCAGCATGACCGCCTCTCCACCTGGATCTCTGAGAGCCAGCGATTGGGTCATCCTGAACTGCAGCTT
CTCCCGGCCTGATAGACCAGCCAGCGTGCACTGGTTCAGAAACAGAGGCCAGGGCAGAGTGCCCGTGCGG
GAATCTCCTCATCATCACCTGGCCGAGAGCTTTCTGTTCCTGCCTCAAGTGTCCCCTATGGACTCTGGCC
CTTGGGGCTGTATCCTGACCTACAGAGATGGCTTCAACGTGTCCATCATGTACAACCTGACCGTGCTGGG
CCTCGAGCCTCCTACACCTCTGACAGTTTATGCCGGCGCTGGCAGCAGAGTGGGCCTGCCTTGTAGACTT
CCTGCCGGCGTGGGCACCAGAAGCTTTCTGACAGCCAAGTGGACACCTCCTGGCGGCGGACCTGATTTGC
TTGTGACAGGCGACAACGGCGACTTCACCCTGAGACTCGAGGATGTGTCTCAGGCCCAGGCCGGCACATA
CACCTGTCACATCCATCTGCAAGAACAGCAGCTGAACGCCACCGTGACACTGGCCATCATCACAGTGACC
CCTAAGAGCTTTGGCAGCCCTGGCAGCCTGGGAAAGCTGCTGTGTGAAGTGACACCCGTGTCCGGCCAAG
AGCGCTTTGTTTGGAGCAGCCTGGATACCCCTAGCCAGAGAAGCTTTAGCGGCCCTTGGCTGGAAGCCCA
AGAAGCCCAGCTGCTTTCTCAGCCTTGGCAGTGCCAGCTGTACCAGGGCGAAAGACTGCTGGGAGCCGCC
GTGTACTTTACCGAGCTTAGTTCTCCTGGCGCTCAAAGAAGCGGCAGAGCACCTGGTGCATTGCCTGCCG
GACATCTTGGCGCGCCGGAAGATCAAGTTGATCCAAGATTGATTGATGGCAAGGGCGGATCTCTGGAGGT
GCTGTTCCAGGGACCAGGCGGAAGCGGCAATCCCGGCGGCGATCTGGCCCCCCAGATGCTGCGCGAGCTG
CAGGAGACCAATGCCGCCCTGCAGGACGTGCGCGAGCTGCTGCGCCACCGCGTGAAGGAGATCACCTTCC
TGAAGAACACCGTGATGGAGTGCGACGCCTGCGGTATGCAGCCCTCTAGAGGCTCCGGCTCCATCATCCC
AGTTGAGGAGGAGAACCCGGACTTCTGGAACCGCGAGGCAGCCGAGGCCCTGGGTGCCGCCAAGAAGCTG
CAGCCTGCACAGACAGCCGCCAAGAACCTCATCATCTTCCTGGGCGATGGGATGGGGGTGTCTACGGTGA
CAGCTGCCAGGATCCTAAAAGGGCAGAAGAAGGACAAACTGGGGCCTGAGATACCCCTGGCCATGGACCG
CTTCCCATATGTGGCTCTGTCCAAGACATACAATGTAGACAAACATGTGCCAGACAGTGGAGCCACAGCC
ACGGCCTACCTGTGCGGGGTCAAGGGCAACTTCCAGACCATTGGCTTGAGTGCAGCCGCCCGCTTTAACC
AGTGCAACACGACACGCGGCAACGAGGTCATCTCCGTGATGAATCGGGCCAAGAAAGCAGGGAAGTCAGT
GGGAGTGGTAACCACCACACGAGTGCAGCACGCCTCGCCAGCCGGCACCTACGCCCACACGGTGAACCGC
AACTGGTACTCGGACGCCGACGTGCCTGCCTCGGCCCGCCAGGAGGGGTGCCAGGACATCGCTACGCAGC
TCATCTCCAACATGGACATTGACGTGATCCTAGGTGGAGGCCGAAAGTACATGTTTCGCATGGGAACCCC
AGACCCTGAGTACCCAGATGACTACAGCCAAGGTGGGACCAGGCTGGACGGGAAGAATCTGGTGCAGGAA
TGGCTGGCGAAGCGCCAGGGTGCCCGGTATGTGTGGAACCGCACTGAGCTCATGCAGGCTTCCCTGGACC
CGTCTGTGACCCATCTCATGGGTCTCTTTGAGCCTGGAGACATGAAATACGAGATCCACCGAGACTCCAC
ACTGGACCCCTCCCTGATGGAGATGACAGAGGCTGCCCTGCGCCTGCTGAGCAGGAACCCCCGCGGCTTC
TTCCTCTTCGTGGAGGGTGGTCGCATCGACCATGGTCATCATGAAAGCAGGGCTTACCGGGCACTGACTG
AGACGATCATGTTCGACGACGCCATTGAGAGGGCGGGCCAGCTCACCAGCGAGGAGGACACGCTGAGCCT
CGTCACTGCCGACCACTCCCACGTCTTCTCCTTCGGAGGCTACCCCCTGCGAGGGAGCTCCATCTTCGGG
CTGGCCCCTGGCAAGGCCCGGGACAGGAAGGCCTACACGGTCCTCCTATACGGAAACGGTCCAGGCTATG
TGCTCAAGGACGGCGCCCGGCCGGATGTTACCGAGAGCGAGAGCGGGAGCCCCGAGTATCGGCAGCAGTC
AGCAGTGCCCCTGGACGAAGAGACCCACGCAGGCGAGGACGTGGCGGTGTTCGCGCGCGGCCCGCAGGCG
CACCTGGTTCACGGCGTGCAGGAGCAGACCTTCATAGCGCACGTCATGGCCTTCGCCGCCTGCCTGGAGC
CCTACACCGCCTGCGACCTGGCGCCCCCCGCCGGCACCACCGACGCCGCGCACCCGGGTGGCGGAGGACT
GAACGACATCTTCGAGGCTCAGAAAATCGAATGGCACGAACATCACCATCACCATCACCATCACCATTAA
GGCCGGCCTGTAGTCACTGGCACAACGCGTTACCCGGTAAGCCAATCGGGTATACACGGTCGTCATACTG
CAGACAGGGTTCTTCTACTTTGCAAGATAGTCTTGAGTAGTAAAATAAATAGATAGAGAAAATCAGCCTC
GACTGTGCCTTCTAGTTGCCAGCCATCTGTTGTTTGCCCCTCCCCCGTGCCTTCCTTGACCCTGGAAGGT
GCCACTCCCACTGTCCTTTCCTAATAAAATGAGGAAATTGCATCACAACACTCAACCCTATCTCGGTCTA
TTCTTTTGATTTATAAGGGATTTTGCCGATTTCGGCCTATTGGTTAAAAAATGAGCTGATTTAACAAAAA
TTTAACGCGAATTAATTCTGTGGAATGTGTGTCAGTTAGGGTGTGGAAAGTCCCCAGGCTCCCCAGCAGG
CAGAAGTATGCAAAGCATGCATCTCAATTAGTCAGCAACCAGGTGTGGAAAGTCCCCAGGCTCCCCAGCA
GGCAGAAGTATGCAAAGCATGCATCTCAATTAGTCAGCAACCATAGTCCCGCCCCTAACTCCGCCCATCC
CGCCCCTAACTCCGCCCAGTTCCGCCCATTCTCCGCCCCATGGCTGACTAATTTTTTTTATTTATGCAGA
GGCCGAGGCCGCCTCTGCCTCTGAGCTATTCCAGAAGTAGTGAGGAGGCTTTTTTGGAGGCCTAGGCTTT
TGCAAAAAGCTCCCGGGAGCTTGTATATCCATTTTCGGATCTGATCAGCACGTGTTGACAATTAATCATC
GGCATAGTATATCGGCATAGTATAATACGACAAGGTGAGGAACTAAACCATGACCGAGTACAAGCCCACG
GTGCGCCTCGCCACCCGCGACGACGTCCCCAGGGCCGTACGCACCCTCGCCGCCGCGTTCGCCGACTACC
CCGCCACGCGCCACACCGTCGATCCGGACCGCCACATCGAGCGGGTCACCGAGCTGCAAGAACTCTTCCT
CACGCGCGTCGGGCTCGACATCGGCAAGGTGTGGGTCGCGGACGACGGCGCCGCGGTGGCGGTCTGGACC
ACGCCGGAGAGCGTCGAAGCGGGGGCGGTGTTCGCCGAGATCGGCCCGCGCATGGCCGAGTTGAGCGGTT
CCCGGCTGGCCGCGCAGCAACAGATGGAAGGCCTCCTGGCGCCGCACCGGCCCAAGGAGCCCGCGTGGTT
CCTGGCCACCGTCGGCGTCTCGCCCGACCACCAGGGCAAGGGTCTGGGCAGCGCCGTCGTGCTCCCCGGA
GTGGAGGCGGCCGAGCGCGCCGGGGTGCCCGCCTTCCTGGAGACATCCGCGCCCCGCAACCTCCCCTTCT
ACGAGCGGCTCGGCTTCACCGTCACCGCCGACGTCGAGGTGCCCGAAGGACCGCGCACCTGGTGCATGAC
CCGCAAGCCCGGTGCCTGACACGTGCTACGAGATTTCGATTCCACCGCCGCCTTCTATGAAAGGTTGGGC
TTCGGAATCGTTTTCCGGGACGCCGGCTGGATGATCCTCCAGCGCGGGGATCTCATGCTGGAGTTCTTCG
CCCACCCCAACTTGTTTATTGCAGCTTATAATGGTTACAAATAAAGCAATAGCATCACAAATTTCACAAA
TAAAGCATTTTTTTCACTGCATTCTAGTTGTGGTTTGTCCAAACTCATCAATGTATCTTATCATGTCTGT
ATACCGTCGACCTCTAGCTAGAGCTTGGCGTAATCATGGTCATTACCAATGCTTAATCAGTGAGGCACCT
ATCTCAGCGATCTGTCTATTTCGTTCATCCATAGTTGCCTGACTCCCCGTCGTGTAGATAACTACGATAC
GGGAGGGCTTACCATCTGGCCCCAGCGCTGCGATGATACCGCGAGAACCACGCTCACCGGCTCCGGATTT
ATCAGCAATAAACCAGCCAGCCGGAAGGGCCGAGCGCAGAAGTGGTCCTGCAACTTTATCCGCCTCCATC
CAGTCTATTAATTGTTGCCGGGAAGCTAGAGTAAGTAGTTCGCCAGTTAATAGTTTGCGCAACGTTGTTG
CCATCGCTACAGGCATCGTGGTGTCACGCTCGTCGTTTGGTATGGCTTCATTCAGCTCCGGTTCCCAACG
ATCAAGGCGAGTTACATGATCCCCCATGTTGTGCAAAAAAGCGGTTAGCTCCTTCGGTCCTCCGATCGTT
GTCAGAAGTAAGTTGGCCGCAGTGTTATCACTCATGGTTATGGCAGCACTGCATAATTCTCTTACTGTCA
TGCCATCCGTAAGATGCTTTTCTGTGACTGGTGAGTACTCAACCAAGTCATTCTGAGAATAGTGTATGCG
GCGACCGAGTTGCTCTTGCCCGGCGTCAATACGGGATAATACCGCGCCACATAGCAGAACTTTAAAAGTG
CTCATCATTGGAAAACGTTCTTCGGGGCGAAAACTCTCAAGGATCTTACCGCTGTTGAGATCCAGTTCGA
TGTAACCCACTCGTGCACCCAACTGATCTTCAGCATCTTTTACTTTCACCAGCGTTTCTGGGTGAGCAAA
AACAGGAAGGCAAAATGCCGCAAAAAAGGGAATAAGGGCGACACGGAAATGTTGAATACTCATATTCTTC
CTTTTTCAATATTATTGAAGCATTTATCAGGGTTATTGTCTCATGAGCGGATACATATTTGAATGTATTT
AGAAAAATAAACAAATAGGGGTCAGTGTTACAACCAATTAACCAATTCTGAACATTATCGCGAGCCCATT
TATACCTGAATATGGCTCATAACACCCCTTGCTCATGACCAAAATCCCTTAACGTGAGTTACGCGCGCGT
CGTTCCACTGAGCGTCAGACCCCGTAGAAAAGATCAAAGGATCTTCTTGAGATCCTTTTTTTCTGCGCGT
AATCTGCTGCTTGCAAACAAAAAAACCACCGCTACCAGCGGTGGTTTGTTTGCCGGATCAAGAGCTACCA
ACTCTTTTTCCGAAGGTAACTGGCTTCAGCAGAGCGCAGATACCAAATACTGTTCTTCTAGTGTAGCCGT
AGTTAGCCCACCACTTCAAGAACTCTGTAGCACCGCCTACATACCTCGCTCTGCTAATCCTGTTACCAGT
GGCTGCTGCCAGTGGCGATAAGTCGTGTCTTACCGGGTTGGACTCAAGACGATAGTTACCGGATAAGGCG
CAGCGGTCGGGCTGAACGGGGGGTTCGTGCACACAGCCCAGCTTGGAGCGAACGACCTACACCGAACTGA
GATACCTACAGCGTGAGCTATGAGAAAGCGCCACGCTTCCCGAAGGGAGAAAGGCGGACAGGTATCCGGT
AAGCGGCAGGGTCGGAACAGGAGAGCGCACGAGGGAGCTTCCAGGGGGAAACGCCTGGTATCTTTATAGT
CCTGTCGGGTTTCGCCACCTCTGACTTGAGCGTCGATTTTTGTGATGCTCGTCAGGGGGGCGGAGCCTAT
GGAAAAACGCCAGCAACGCGGCCTTTTTACGGTTCCTGGCCTTTTGCTGGCCTTTTGCTCACATGTTCTT
TCCTGCGTTATCCCCTGATTCTGTGGATAACCGTATTACCGCCTTTGAGTGAGCTGATACCGCTCGCCGC
AGCCGAACGACCGAGCGCAGCGAGTCAGTGAGCGAGGAAGCGGAAGGCGAGAGTAGGGAACTGCCAGGCA
TCAAACTAAGCAGAAGGCCCCTGACGGATGGCCTTTTTGCGTTTCTACAAACTCTTTCTGTGTTGTAAAA
CGACGGCCAGTCTTAAGCTCGGGCCCCCTGGGCGGTTCTGATAACGAGTAATCGTTAATCCGCAAATAAC
GTAAAAACCCGCTTCGGCGGGTTTTTTTATGGGGGGAGTTTAGGGAAAGAGCATTTGTCAGAATATTTAA
GGGCGCCTGTCACTTTGCTTGATATATGAGAATTATTTAACCTTATAAATGAGAAAAAAGCAACGCACTT
TAAATAAGATACGTTGCTTTTTCGATTGATGAACACCTATAATTAAACTATTCATCTATTATTTATGATT
TTTTGTATATACAATATTTCTAGTTTGTTAAAGAGAATTAAGAAAATAAATCTCGAAAATAATAAAGGGA
AAATCAGTTTTTGATATCAAAATTATACATGTCAACGATAATACAAAATATAATACAAACTATAAGATGT
TATCAGTATTTATTATCATTTAGAATAAATTTTGTGTCGCCCTTAATTGTGAGCGGATAACAATTACGAG
CTTCATGCACAGTGGCGTTGACTCAATATTGGCCATTAGCCATATTATTCATTGGTTATATAGCATAAAT
CAATATTGGCTATTGGCCATTGCATACGTTGTATCTATATCATAATATGTACATTTATATTGGCTCATGT
CCAATATGACCGCCATGTT
Features (pLannotate 1.2.2; 24 found; start..end, strand, type, name):
     77..380     +  enhancer       CMV enhancer: human cytomegalovirus immediate early enhancer
    381..584     +  promoter       CMV promoter: human cytomegalovirus (CMV) immediate early promoter
    720..763     +  intron         CMV intron (fragment): modified intron A from human cytomegalovirus
    815..833     +  promoter       SP6 promoter: promoter for bacteriophage SP6 RNA polymerase
    837..874     +  CDS            IgH signal sequence (fragment): signal sequence from the mouse immunoglobulin heavy chain variable region
    977..2248    +  CDS            LAG3 (fragment): LAG3_HUMAN - Also known as FDC. Experimental evidence at protein level: Swiss-Prot protein existence level 1. [Secreted lymphocyte activation gene 3 protein]: May function as a ligand for MHC class II (MHC-II) on antigen-presenting cells (APC), promoting APC activation/maturation and driving Th1 immune response. From Homo sapiens (Human).
   2345..2524    +  CDS            Comp (fragment): COMP_RAT - Experimental evidence at protein level: Swiss-Prot protein existence level 1. May play a role in the structural integrity of cartilage via its interaction with other extracellular matrix proteins such as the collagens and fibronectin. Can mediate the interaction of chondrocytes with the cartilage extracellular matrix through interaction with cell surface integrin receptors. Could play a role in the pathogenesis of osteoarthritis. Potent suppressor of apoptosis in both primary chondrocytes and transformed cells. Suppresses apoptosis by blocking the activation of caspase-3 and by indu
   2512..3964    +  CDS            SEAP (fragment): secreted alkaline phosphatase from human placenta The natural enzyme has a C-terminal transmembrane sequence that is replaced by a GPI anchor.
   3989..4030    +  CDS            AviTag™ (fragment): peptide tag that allows for enzymatic biotinylation
   4034..4057    +  CDS            8xHis: 8xHis affinity tag
   4203..4314    +  polyA_signal   bGH poly(A) signal: bovine growth hormone polyadenylation signal
   4315..4423    +  rep_origin     f1 ori (fragment): f1 bacteriophage origin of replication; arrow indicates direction of (+) strand synthesis
   4437..4766    +  promoter       SV40 promoter: SV40 enhancer and early promoter
   4814..4861    +  promoter       EM7 promoter: synthetic bacterial promoter&nbsp
   4880..5479    +  CDS            PuroR (fragment): puromycin N-acetyltransferase; pac from Streptomyces; confers resistance to puromycin
   5489..5614    +  CDS            ble (fragment): BLE_KLEPN - Experimental evidence at protein level: Swiss-Prot protein existence level 1. Binding protein with a strong affinity to the bleomycin family of antibiotics. Binds to CL990; an antimitotic-antibiotic compound. From Klebsiella pneumoniae.
   5609..5730    +  polyA_signal   SV40 poly(A) signal: SV40 polyadenylation signal
   5783..6643    -  CDS            AmpR: β-lactamase; bla; confers resistance to ampicillin, carbenicillin, and related antibiotics
   6646..6742    -  promoter       AmpR promoter (fragment): bla
   6772..6796    -  CDS            KanR (fragment): aminoglycoside phosphotransferase; aph(3')-Ia; confers resistance to kanamycin
   6907..7495    +  rep_origin     ori: high-copy-number ColE1/pMB1/pBR322/pUC origin of replication
   7720..7737    +  terminator     rrnB T2 terminator (fragment): transcription terminator T2 from the E. coli rrnB gene
   7762..7781    -  CDS            lacZα (fragment): LacZα fragment of β-galactosidase; lacZ fragment
   8237..8253    +  protein_bind   lac operator: The lac repressor binds to the lac operator to inhibit transcription in E. coli. This inhibition can be relieved by adding lactose or isopropyl-β-D-thiogalactopyranoside (IPTG). lac repressor encoded by lacI
