[The description below was written by a language model from this plasmid's Addgene catalogue record and pLannotate feature annotations shown in this document.]
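Description:
pD649-HAsp-LAG3-COMP5AP-AviTag-9xHis is a mammalian expression plasmid built on the pD649 backbone for producing a secreted, multimerised form of the extracellular domain of human LAG3 (CD223). It is maintained in E. coli as a high-copy plasmid through a ColE1/pUC-type origin and selected with ampicillin via the β-lactamase gene. The annotated sequence also carries an SV40 early promoter/EM7 promoter unit driving a puromycin N-acetyltransferase gene with an SV40 polyadenylation signal, which could allow selection in mammalian cells. Short fragments of f1 ori, ble, KanR, lacZα and a lac operator appear to be backbone remnants.

The expression cassette is driven by the CMV enhancer and immediate-early promoter, followed by a fragment of CMV intron A and an SP6 promoter that provides a phage polymerase site and a sequencing primer site. The name indicates an HA-type signal peptide ("HAsp"), although the automated annotation labels a short leader fragment at this position as an IgH signal sequence. The leader directs secretion of the roughly 1.27 kb LAG3 ectodomain, which is cloned between retained NotI and AscI sites. Downstream and in frame are a rat COMP (cartilage oligomeric matrix protein) coiled-coil segment, which assembles fusion partners into pentamers, human placental alkaline phosphatase as an enzymatic reporter, an AviTag for site-specific enzymatic biotinylation, and a polyhistidine tag for affinity purification (9xHis by name, annotated as 8xHis). A bGH polyadenylation signal ends the transcript.

The plasmid belongs to a collection made for a human IgSF cell-surface interactome study, in which high-avidity pentameric ectodomain fusions help detect weak extracellular protein-protein interactions. The depositor notes that some plasmids in the collection may carry an IS4-like transposase upstream of the CMV promoter. No such feature is annotated here.
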