Addgene plasmid #157414: pD649-HAsp-LAG3-COMP5AP-AviTag-9xHis
Purpose: Mammalian expression of cell-surface protein extracellular domain fused to COMP5AP-AviTag-9xHis. Protein is secreted from cells.
Depositing lab: Chris Garcia. Depositing organization: Stanford University. Publication: A Human IgSF Cell-Surface Interactome Reveals a Complex Network of Protein-Protein Interactions. Wojtowicz WM, Vielmetter J, Fernandes RA, Siepe DH, Eastman CL, Chisholm GB, Cox S, Klock H, Anderson PW, Rue SM, Miller JJ, Glaser SM, Bragstad ML, Vance J, Lam AW, Lesley SA, Zinn K, Garcia KC. Cell. 2020 Aug 20;182(4):1027-1043.e17. doi: 10.1016/j.cell.2020.07.025. PubMed 32822567.
Backbone
  Vector backbone: pD649
  Backbone size w/o insert (bp): 7153
  Vector type: Mammalian Expression
Growth in bacteria
  Bacterial resistance: Ampicillin, 100 μg/mL
  Growth temperature: 37°C
  Growth strain: DH5alpha
  Copy number: High Copy
Gene/Insert
  Gene/Insert name: LAG3
  Species: H. sapiens (human)
  Insert size (bp): 1266
  Entrez Gene: LAG3 (a.k.a. CD223)
  Promoter: CMV/SP6
  Tag / fusion protein: COMP5AP-AviTag-9xHis (C terminal on backbone)
  Cloning method: Restriction Enzyme; 5′ cloning site GCGGCCGC (not destroyed); 3′ cloning site GGCGCGCC (not destroyed)
  Sequencing primers: 5′ ATTTAGGTGACACTATAG; 3′ CGTCGCACTCCATCACGGTG
Resource information
  A portion of this plasmid was derived from a plasmid made by: synthesis by ThermoFisher
Terms and licenses: Academic/Nonprofit Terms; Industry Terms: Not Available to Industry
Depositor comments: Some plasmids in this collection may have an IS4-like element ISVsa5 family transposase upstream of the CMV promoter.
How to cite: pD649-HAsp-LAG3-COMP5AP-AviTag-9xHis was a gift from Chris Garcia (Addgene plasmid # 157414 ; http://n2t.net/addgene:157414 ; RRID:Addgene_157414)
