>Addgene plasmid #157414 | pD649-HAsp-LAG3-COMP5AP-AviTag-9xHis | depositor partial sequence | sequence record 303938 | insert (extracellular domain)
GTTCCAGTTGTTTGGGCTCAAGAAGGTGCCCCTGCTCAGCTGCCTTGCAGCCCTACAATCCCACTGCAGG
ATCTGAGCCTGCTTCGGAGAGCTGGCGTGACATGGCAGCACCAGCCTGATTCTGGACCTCCTGCTGCTGC
TCCTGGACATCCACTTGCTCCAGGACCTCATCCTGCCGCTCCTAGTTCTTGGGGCCCTAGACCTAGACGG
TACACCGTGCTGTCTGTTGGACCTGGCGGACTGAGATCTGGCAGACTGCCTCTGCAACCCAGAGTGCAGC
TGGACGAAAGAGGCAGACAGAGGGGCGATTTCAGCCTGTGGCTTAGACCTGCCAGAAGGGCTGACGCCGG
CGAGTATAGAGCTGCCGTGCACCTGAGAGATAGAGCCCTGAGCTGCCGGCTGAGACTGAGACTGGGACAA
GCCAGCATGACCGCCTCTCCACCTGGATCTCTGAGAGCCAGCGATTGGGTCATCCTGAACTGCAGCTTCT
CCCGGCCTGATAGACCAGCCAGCGTGCACTGGTTCAGAAACAGAGGCCAGGGCAGAGTGCCCGTGCGGGA
ATCTCCTCATCATCACCTGGCCGAGAGCTTTCTGTTCCTGCCTCAAGTGTCCCCTATGGACTCTGGCCCT
TGGGGCTGTATCCTGACCTACAGAGATGGCTTCAACGTGTCCATCATGTACAACCTGACCGTGCTGGGCC
TCGAGCCTCCTACACCTCTGACAGTTTATGCCGGCGCTGGCAGCAGAGTGGGCCTGCCTTGTAGACTTCC
TGCCGGCGTGGGCACCAGAAGCTTTCTGACAGCCAAGTGGACACCTCCTGGCGGCGGACCTGATTTGCTT
GTGACAGGCGACAACGGCGACTTCACCCTGAGACTCGAGGATGTGTCTCAGGCCCAGGCCGGCACATACA
CCTGTCACATCCATCTGCAAGAACAGCAGCTGAACGCCACCGTGACACTGGCCATCATCACAGTGACCCC
TAAGAGCTTTGGCAGCCCTGGCAGCCTGGGAAAGCTGCTGTGTGAAGTGACACCCGTGTCCGGCCAAGAG
CGCTTTGTTTGGAGCAGCCTGGATACCCCTAGCCAGAGAAGCTTTAGCGGCCCTTGGCTGGAAGCCCAAG
AAGCCCAGCTGCTTTCTCAGCCTTGGCAGTGCCAGCTGTACCAGGGCGAAAGACTGCTGGGAGCCGCCGT
GTACTTTACCGAGCTTAGTTCTCCTGGCGCTCAAAGAAGCGGCAGAGCACCTGGTGCATTGCCTGCCGGA
CATCTT
